>Addgene plasmid #241796 | pLVX-Pax2 | addgene full sequence | sequence record 485652 | Addgene NGS Result
TGGAAGGGCTAATTCACTCCCAAAGAAGACAAGATATCCTTGATCTGTGGATCTACCACACACAAGGCTA
CTTCCCTGATTAGCAGAACTACACACCAGGGCCAGGGGTCAGATATCCACTGACCTTTGGATGGTGCTAC
AAGCTAGTACCAGTTGAGCCAGATAAGGTAGAAGAGGCCAATAAAGGAGAGAACACCAGCTTGTTACACC
CTGTGAGCCTGCATGGGATGGATGACCCGGAGAGAGAAGTGTTAGAGTGGAGGTTTGACAGCCGCCTAGC
ATTTCATCACGTGGCCCGAGAGCTGCATCCGGAGTACTTCAAGAACTGCTGATATCGAGCTTGCTACAAG
GGACTTTCCGCTGGGGACTTTCCAGGGAGGCGTGGCCTGGGCGGGACTGGGGAGTGGCGAGCCCTCAGAT
CCTGCATATAAGCAGCTGCTTTTTGCCTGTACTGGGTCTCTCTGGTTAGACCAGATCTGAGCCTGGGAGC
TCTCTGGCTAACTAGGGAACCCACTGCTTAAGCCTCAATAAAGCTTGCCTTGAGTGCTTCAAGTAGTGTG
TGCCCGTCTGTTGTGTGACTCTGGTAACTAGAGATCCCTCAGACCCTTTTAGTCAGTGTGGAAAATCTCT
AGCAGTGGCGCCCGAACAGGGACTTGAAAGCGAAAGGGAAACCAGAGGAGCTCTCTCGACGCAGGACTCG
GCTTGCTGAAGCGCGCACGGCAAGAGGCGAGGGGCGGCGACTGGTGAGTACGCCAAAAATTTTGACTAGC
GGAGGCTAGAAGGAGAGAGATGGGTGCGAGAGCGTCAGTATTAAGCGGGGGAGAATTAGATCGCGATGGG
AAAAAATTCGGTTAAGGCCAGGGGGAAAGAAAAAATATAAATTAAAACATATAGTATGGGCAAGCAGGGA
GCTAGAACGATTCGCAGTTAATCCTGGCCTGTTAGAAACATCAGAAGGCTGTAGACAAATACTGGGACAG
CTACAACCATCCCTTCAGACAGGATCAGAAGAACTTAGATCATTATATAATACAGTAGCAACCCTCTATT
GTGTGCATCAAAGGATAGAGATAAAAGACACCAAGGAAGCTTTAGACAAGATAGAGGAAGAGCAAAACAA
AAGTAAGACCACCGCACAGCAAGCGGCCGGCCGCTGATCTTCAGACCTGGAGGAGGAGATATGAGGGACA
ATTGGAGAAGTGAATTATATAAATATAAAGTAGTAAAAATTGAACCATTAGGAGTAGCACCCACCAAGGC
AAAGAGAAGAGTGGTGCAGAGAGAAAAAAGAGCAGTGGGAATAGGAGCTTTGTTCCTTGGGTTCTTGGGA
GCAGCAGGAAGCACTATGGGCGCAGCGTCAATGACGCTGACGGTACAGGCCAGACAATTATTGTCTGGTA
TAGTGCAGCAGCAGAACAATTTGCTGAGGGCTATTGAGGCGCAACAGCATCTGTTGCAACTCACAGTCTG
GGGCATCAAGCAGCTCCAGGCAAGAATCCTGGCTGTGGAAAGATACCTAAAGGATCAACAGCTCCTGGGG
ATTTGGGGTTGCTCTGGAAAACTCATTTGCACCACTGCTGTGCCTTGGAATGCTAGTTGGAGTAATAAAT
CTCTGGAACAGATTTGGAATCACACGACCTGGATGGAGTGGGACAGAGAAATTAACAATTACACAAGCTT
AATACACTCCTTAATTGAAGAATCGCAAAACCAGCAAGAAAAGAATGAACAAGAATTATTGGAATTAGAT
AAATGGGCAAGTTTGTGGAATTGGTTTAACATAACAAATTGGCTGTGGTATATAAAATTATTCATAATGA
TAGTAGGAGGCTTGGTAGGTTTAAGAATAGTTTTTGCTGTACTTTCTATAGTGAATAGAGTTAGGCAGGG
ATATTCACCATTATCGTTTCAGACCCACCTCCCAACCCCGAGGGGACCCGACAGGCCCGAAGGAATAGAA
GAAGAAGGTGGAGAGAGAGACAGAGACAGATCCATTCGATTAGTGAACGGATCTCGACGGTATCGCCTTT
AAAAGAAAAGGGGGGATTGGGGGGTACAGTGCAGGGGAAAGAATAGTAGACATAATAGCAACAGACATAC
AAACTAAAGAATTACAAAAACAAATTACAAAAATTCAAAATTTTCGGGTTTATTACAGGGACAGCAGAGA
TCCAGTTTATCGATGAGGCCCTTTCGTCTTCACTCGAGTTTACTCCCTATCAGTGATAGAGAACGTATGT
CGAGTTTACTCCCTATCAGTGATAGAGAACGATGTCGAGTTTACTCCCTATCAGTGATAGAGAACGTATG
TCGAGTTTACTCCCTATCAGTGATAGAGAACGTATGTCGAGTTTACTCCCTATCAGTGATAGAGAACGTA
TGTCGAGTTTATCCCTATCAGTGATAGAGAACGTATGTCGAGTTTACTCCCTATCAGTGATAGAGAACGT
ATGTCGAGGTAGGCGTGTACGGTGGGAGGCCTATATAAGCAGAGCTCGTTTAGTGAACCGTCAGATCGCC
TGGAGAAGGATCCGCGGCCGCGCCGGCTCTAGATCGCGAACGCGTGAATTCGTCGACTGGATCCGGTACC
GAGGAGATCTGCCGCCGCGATCGCCATGGATATGCACTGCAAAGCAGACCCCTTCTCCGCGATGCACCCA
GGGCACGGGGGTGTGAACCAGCTCGGGGGGGTGTTTGTGAACGGCCGGCCCCTACCCGACGTGGTGAGGC
AGCGCATCGTGGAGCTGGCCCACCAGGGTGTGCGGCCCTGTGACATCTCCCGGCAGCTGCGGGTCAGCCA
CGGCTGTGTCAGCAAAATCCTGGGCAGGTACTACGAGACCGGCAGCATCAAGCCGGGTGTGATCGGTGGC
TCCAAGCCCAAAGTGGCGACGCCCAAAGTGGTGGACAAGATTGCTGAATACAAACGACAGAACCCGACTA
TGTTCGCCTGGGAGATTCGAGACCGGCTCCTGGCCGAGGGCATCTGTGACAATGACACAGTGCCCAGCGT
CTCTTCCATCAACAGAATCATCCGGACCAAAGTTCAGCAGCCTTTCCACCCAACGCCGGATGGGGCTGGG
ACAGGAGTGACCGCCCCTGGCCACACCATTGTTCCCAGCACGGCCTCCCCTCCTGTTTCCAGCGCCTCCA
ATGACCCAGTGGGATCCTACTCCATCAATGGGATCCTGGGGATTCCTCGCTCCAATGGTGAGAAGAGGAA
ACGTGATGAAGTTGAGGTATACACTGATCCTGCCCACATTAGAGGAGGTGGAGGTTTGCATCTGGTCTGG
ACTTTAAGAGATGTGTCTGAGGGCTCAGTCCCCAATGGAGATTCCCAGAGTGGTGTGGACAGTTTGCGGA
AGCACTTGCGAGCTGACACCTTCACCCAGCAGCAGCTGGAAGCTTTGGATCGGGTCTTTGAGCGTCCTTC
CTACCCTGACGTCTTCCAGGCATCAGAGCACATCAAATCAGAACAGGGGAACGAGTACTCCCTCCCAGCC
CTGACCCCTGGGCTTGATGAAGTCAAGTCGAGTCTATCTGCATCCACCAACCCTGAGCTGGGCAGCAACG
TGTCAGGCACACAGACATACCCAGTTGTGACTGGTCGTGACATGGCGAGCACCACTCTGCCTGGTTACCC
CCCTCACGTGCCCCCCACTGGCCAGGGAAGCTACCCCACCTCCACCCTGGCAGGAATGGTGCCTGGGAGC
GAGTTCTCCGGCAACCCGTACAGCCACCCCCAGTACACGGCCTACAACGAGGCTTGGAGATTCAGCAACC
CCGCCTTACTAAGTTCCCCTTATTATTATAGTGCCGCCCCCCGGTCCGCCCCTGCCGCTGCTGCCGCTGC
CTATGACCGCCACACGCGTACGCGGCCGCTCGAGCAGAAACTCATCTCAGAAGAGGATCTGGCAGCAAAT
GATATCCTGGATTACAAGGATGACGACGATAAGGTTTAAGAATTCTACCGGGTAGGGGAGGCGCTTTTCC
CAAGGCAGTCTGGAGCATGCGCTTTAGCAGCCCCGCTGGGCACTTGGCGCTACACAAGTGGCCTCTGGCC
TCGCACACATTCCACATCCACCGGTAGGCGCCAACCGGCTCCGTTCTTTGGTGGCCCCTTCGCGCCACCT
TCTACTCCTCCCCTAGTCAGGAAGTTCCCCCCCGCCCCGCAGCTCGCGTCGTGCAGGACGTGACAAATGG
AAGTAGCACGTCTCACTAGTCTCGTGCAGATGGACAGCACCGCTGAGCAATGGAAGCGGGTAGGCCTTTG
GGGCAGCGGCCAATAGCAGCTTTGCTCCTTCGCTTTCTGGGCTCAGAGGCTGGGAAGGGGTGGGTCCGGG
GGCGGGCTCAGGGGCGGGCTCAGGGGCGGGGCGGGCGCCCGAAGGTCCTCCGGAGGCCCGGCATTCTGCA
CGCTTCAAAAGCGCACGTCTGCCGCGCTGTTCTCCTCTTCCTCATCTCCGGGCCTTTCGACCTGCAGCCC
AAGCTTACCATGACCGAGTACAAGCCCACGGTGCGCCTCGCCACCCGCGACGACGTCCCCAGGGCCGTAC
GCACCCTCGCCGCCGCGTTCGCCGACTACCCCGCCACGCGCCACACCGTCGATCCGGACCGCCACATCGA
GCGGGTCACCGAGCTGCAAGAACTCTTCCTCACGCGCGTCGGGCTCGACATCGGCAAGGTGTGGGTCGCG
GACGACGGCGCCGCGGTGGCGGTCTGGACCACGCCGGAGAGCGTCGAAGCGGGGGCGGTGTTCGCCGAGA
TCGGCCCGCGCATGGCCGAGTTGAGCGGTTCCCGGCTGGCCGCGCAGCAACAGATGGAAGGCCTCCTGGC
GCCGCACCGGCCCAAGGAGCCCGCGTGGTTCCTGGCCACCGTCGGCGTCTCGCCCGACCACCAGGGCAAG
GGTCTGGGCAGCGCCGTCGTGCTCCCCGGAGTGGAGGCGGCCGAGCGCGCCGGGGTGCCCGCCTTCCTGG
AGACCTCCGCGCCCCGCAACCTCCCCTTCTACGAGCGGCTCGGCTTCACCGTCACCGCCGACGTCGAGGT
GCCCGAAGGACCGCGCACCTGGTGCATGACCCGCAAGCCCGGTGCCTGACGGGCGCGTCTGGAACAATCA
ACCTCTGGATTACAAAATTTGTGAAAGATTGACTGGTATTCTTAACTATGTTGCTCCTTTTACGCTATGT
GGATACGCTGCTTTAATGCCTTTGTATCATGCTATTGCTTCCCGTATGGCTTTCATTTTCTCCTCCTTGT
ATAAATCCTGGTTGCTGTCTCTTTATGAGGAGTTGTGGCCCGTTGTCAGGCAACGTGGCGTGGTGTGCAC
TGTGTTTGCTGACGCAACCCCCACTGGTTGGGGCATTGCCACCACCTGTCAGCTCCTTTCCGGGACTTTC
GCTTTCCCCCTCCCTATTGCCACGGCGGAACTCATCGCCGCCTGCCTTGCCCGCTGCTGGACAGGGGCTC
GGCTGTTGGGCACTGACAATTCCGTGGTGTTGTCGGGGAAGCTGACGTCCTTTCCATGGCTGCTCGCCTG
TGTTGCCACCTGGATTCTGCGCGGGACGTCCTTCTGCTACGTCCCTTCGGCCCTCAATCCAGCGGACCTT
CCTTCCCGCGGCCTGCTGCCGGCTCTGCGGCCTCTTCCGCGTCTTCGCCTTCGCCCTCAGACGAGTCGGA
TCTCCCTTTGGGCCGCCTCCCCGCCTGGAATTAATTCTGCAGTCGAGACCTAGAAAAACATGGAGCAATC
ACAAGTAGCAATACAGCAGCTACCAATGCTGATTGTGCCTGGCTAGAAGCACAAGAGGAGGAGGAGGTGG
GTTTTCCAGTCACACCTCAGGTACCTTTAAGACCAATGACTTACAAGGCAGCTGTAGATCTTAGCCACTT
TTTAAAAGAAAAGAGGGGACTGGAAGGGCTAATTCACTCCCAACGAAGACAAGATATCCTTGATCTGTGG
ATCTACCACACACAAGGCTACTTCCCTGATTAGCAGAACTACACACCAGGGCCAGGGGTCAGATATCCAC
TGACCTTTGGATGGTGCTACAAGCTAGTACCAGTTGAGCCAGATAAGGTAGAAGAGGCCAATAAAGGAGA
GAACACCAGCTTGTTACACCCTGTGAGCCTGCATGGGATGGATGACCCGGAGAGAGAAGTGTTAGAGTGG
AGGTTTGACAGCCGCCTAGCATTTCATCACGTGGCCCGAGAGCTGCATCCGGAGTACTTCAAGAACTGCT
GATATCGAGCTTGCTACAAGGGACTTTCCGCTGGGGACTTTCCAGGGAGGCGTGGCCTGGGCGGGACTGG
GGAGTGGCGAGCCCTCAGATCCTGCATATAAGCAGCTGCTTTTTGCCTGTACTGGGTCTCTCTGGTTAGA
CCAGATCTGAGCCTGGGAGCTCTCTGGCTAACTAGGGAACCCACTGCTTAAGCCTCAATAAAGCTTGCCT
TGAGTGCTTCAAGTAGTGTGTGCCCGTCTGTTGTGTGACTCTGGTAACTAGAGATCCCTCAGACCCTTTT
AGTCAGTGTGGAAAATCTCTAGCAGTAGTAGTTCATGTCATCTTATTATTCAGTATTTATAACTTGCAAA
GAAATGAATATCAGAGAGTGAGAGGCCTTGACATTGCTAGCGTTTACCGTCGACCTCTAGCTAGAGCTTG
GCGTAATCATGGTCATAGCTGTTTCCTGTGTGAAATTGTTATCCGCTCACAATTCCACACAACATACGAG
CCGGAAGCATAAAGTGTAAAGCCTGGGGTGCCTAATGAGTGAGCTAACTCACATTAATTGCGTTGCGCTC
ACTGCCCGCTTTCCAGTCGGGAAACCTGTCGTGCCAGCTGCATTAATGAATCGGCCAACGCGCGGGGAGA
GGCGGTTTGCGTATTGGGCGCTCTTCCGCTTCCTCGCTCACTGACTCGCTGCGCTCGGTCGTTCGGCTGC
GGCGAGCGGTATCAGCTCACTCAAAGGCGGTAATACGGTTATCCACAGAATCAGGGGATAACGCAGGAAA
GAACATGTGAGCAAAAGGCCAGCAAAAGGCCAGGAACCGTAAAAAGGCCGCGTTGCTGGCGTTTTTCCAT
AGGCTCCGCCCCCCTGACGAGCATCACAAAAATCGACGCTCAAGTCAGAGGTGGCGAAACCCGACAGGAC
TATAAAGATACCAGGCGTTTCCCCCTGGAAGCTCCCTCGTGCGCTCTCCTGTTCCGACCCTGCCGCTTAC
CGGATACCTGTCCGCCTTTCTCCCTTCGGGAAGCGTGGCGCTTTCTCATAGCTCACGCTGTAGGTATCTC
AGTTCGGTGTAGGTCGTTCGCTCCAAGCTGGGCTGTGTGCACGAACCCCCCGTTCAGCCCGACCGCTGCG
CCTTATCCGGTAACTATCGTCTTGAGTCCAACCCGGTAAGACACGACTTATCGCCACTGGCAGCAGCCAC
TGGTAACAGGATTAGCAGAGCGAGGTATGTAGGCGGTGCTACAGAGTTCTTGAAGTGGTGGCCTAACTAC
GGCTACACTAGAAGAACAGTATTTGGTATCTGCGCTCTGCTGAAGCCAGTTACCTTCGGAAAAAGAGTTG
GTAGCTCTTGATCCGGCAAACAAACCACCGCTGGTAGCGGTGGTTTTTTTGTTTGCAAGCAGCAGATTAC
GCGCAGAAAAAAAGGATCTCAAGAAGATCCTTTGATCTTTTCTACGGGGTCTGACGCTCAGTGGAACGAA
AACTCACGTTAAGGGATTTTGGTCATGAGATTATCAAAAAGGATCTTCACCTAGATCCTTTTAAATTAAA
AATGAAGTTTTAAATCAATCTAAAGTATATATGAGTAAACTTGGTCTGACAGTTACCAATGCTTAATCAG
TGAGGCACCTATCTCAGCGATCTGTCTATTTCGTTCATCCATAGTTGCCTGACTCCCCGTCGTGTAGATA
ACTACGATACGGGAGGGCTTACCATCTGGCCCCAGTGCTGCAATGATACCGCGAGACCCACGCTCACCGG
CTCCAGATTTATCAGCAATAAACCAGCCAGCCGGAAGGGCCGAGCGCAGAAGTGGTCCTGCAACTTTATC
CGCCTCCATCCAGTCTATTAATTGTTGCCGGGAAGCTAGAGTAAGTAGTTCGCCAGTTAATAGTTTGCGC
AACGTTGTTGCCATTGCTACAGGCATCGTGGTGTCACGCTCGTCGTTTGGTATGGCTTCATTCAGCTCCG
GTTCCCAACGATCAAGGCGAGTTACATGATCCCCCATGTTGTGCAAAAAAGCGGTTAGCTCCTTCGGTCC
TCCGATCGTTGTCAGAAGTAAGTTGGCCGCAGTGTTATCACTCATGGTTATGGCAGCACTGCATAATTCT
CTTACTGTCATGCCATCCGTAAGATGCTTTTCTGTGACTGGTGAGTACTCAACCAAGTCATTCTGAGAAT
AGTGTATGCGGCGACCGAGTTGCTCTTGCCCGGCGTCAATACGGGATAATACCGCGCCACATAGCAGAAC
TTTAAAAGTGCTCATCATTGGAAAACGTTCTTCGGGGCGAAAACTCTCAAGGATCTTACCGCTGTTGAGA
TCCAGTTCGATGTAACCCACTCGTGCACCCAACTGATCTTCAGCATCTTTTACTTTCACCAGCGTTTCTG
GGTGAGCAAAAACAGGAAGGCAAAATGCCGCAAAAAAGGGAATAAGGGCGACACGGAAATGTTGAATACT
CATACTCTTCCTTTTTCAATATTATTGAAGCATTTATCAGGGTTATTGTCTCATGAGCGGATACATATTT
GAATGTATTTAGAAAAATAAACAAATAGGGGTTCCGCGCACATTTCCCCGAAAAGTGCCACCTGACGTCG
ACGGATCGGGAGATCAACTTGTTTATTGCAGCTTATAATGGTTACAAATAAAGCAATAGCATCACAAATT
TCACAAATAAAGCATTTTTTTCACTGCATTCTAGTTGTGGTTTGTCCAAACTCATCAATGTATCTTATCA
TGTCTGGATCAACTGGATAACTCAAGCTAACCAAAATCATCCCAAACTTCCCACCCCATACCCTATTACC
ACTGCCAATTACCTGTGGTTTCATTTACTCTAAACCTGTGATTCCTCTGAATTATTTTCATTTTAAAGAA
ATTGTATTTGTTAAATATGTACTACAAACTTAGTAGT
Features (pLannotate 1.2.2; 23 found; start..end, strand, type, name):
    377..634     +  LTR            5' LTR (truncated): truncated 5' long terminal repeat (LTR) from HIV-1
    681..806     +  misc_feature   HIV-1 Ψ: packaging signal of human immunodeficiency virus type 1
    790..1128    +  CDS            HIV-1 gag (fragment): gag protein from human immunodeficiency virus 1; gag
   1303..1536    +  misc_feature   RRE: The Rev response element (RRE) of HIV-1 allows for Rev-dependent mRNA export from the nucleus to the cytoplasm.
   1913..2013    +  CDS            Rev (fragment): human immunodeficiency virus 1 (HIV-1) Rev protein; rev; enhances nuclear export of unspliced and incompletely spliced viral mRNAs
   2028..2143    +  misc_feature   cPPT/CTS: central polypurine tract and central termination sequence of HIV-1 (lacking the first T)
   2206..2520    +  promoter       tight TRE promoter: Tet-responsive promoter PTight, consisting of seven tet operator sequences followed by the minimal CMV promoter
   2616..3863    +  CDS            PAX2: PAX2_HUMAN - Experimental evidence at protein level: Swiss-Prot protein existence level 1. Transcription factor that may have a role in kidney cell differentiation (PubMed:24676634). Has a critical role in the development of the urogenital tract, the eyes, and the CNS. From Homo sapiens (Human).
   3930..3954    +  CDS            3xFLAG (fragment): three tandem FLAG® epitope tags
   3970..4469    +  promoter       PGK promoter: mouse phosphoglycerate kinase 1 promoter
   4490..5089    +  CDS            PuroR: puromycin N-acetyltransferase; pac from Streptomyces alboniger; confers resistance to puromycin
   5106..5694    +  misc_feature   WPRE: woodchuck hepatitis virus posttranscriptional regulatory element
   5711..6229    +  CDS            nef (fragment): NEF_HV1BR - Experimental evidence at protein level: Swiss-Prot protein existence level 1. Extracellular Nef protein targets CD4(+) T-lymphocytes for apoptosis by interacting with CXCR4 surface receptors (PubMed:14990729). From Human immunodeficiency virus type 1 group M subtype B (isolate BRU/LAI) (HIV-1).
   6277..6534    +  LTR            5' LTR (truncated): truncated 5' long terminal repeat (LTR) from HIV-1
   6686..6702    -  protein_bind   lac operator: The lac repressor binds to the lac operator to inhibit transcription in E. coli. This inhibition can be relieved by adding lactose or isopropyl-β-D-thiogalactopyranoside (IPTG). lac repressor encoded by lacI
   6710..6740    -  promoter       lac promoter: promoter for the E. coli lac operon
   6755..6776    -  protein_bind   CAP binding site: CAP binding activates transcription in the presence of cAMP. E. coli catabolite activator protein
   6789..6881    -  CDS            lacI (fragment): lac repressor; lacI; The lac repressor binds to the lac operator to inhibit transcription in E. coli. This inhibition can be relieved by adding lactose or isopropyl-β-D-thiogalactopyranoside (IPTG).
   7064..7652    -  rep_origin     ori: high-copy-number ColE1/pMB1/pBR322/pUC origin of replication
   7823..8683    -  CDS            AmpR: β-lactamase; bla; confers resistance to ampicillin, carbenicillin, and related antibiotics
   8684..8788    -  promoter       AmpR promoter: bla
   8836..8970    +  polyA_signal   SV40 poly(A) signal: SV40 polyadenylation signal
   9137..329     +  CDS            nef (fragment) (across the origin): NEF_HV1BR - Experimental evidence at protein level: Swiss-Prot protein existence level 1. Extracellular Nef protein targets CD4(+) T-lymphocytes for apoptosis by interacting with CXCR4 surface receptors (PubMed:14990729). From Human immunodeficiency virus type 1 group M subtype B (isolate BRU/LAI) (HIV-1).
