[The description below was written by a language model from this plasmid's Addgene catalogue record and pLannotate feature annotations shown in this document.]
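Description:
pLVX-Pax2 is an HIV-1-based lentiviral expression plasmid built on the pLVX-Tight-Puro backbone, carrying the human PAX2 coding sequence for expression in mammalian cells. It is propagated in E. coli as a high-copy plasmid through a ColE1/pUC-type origin and selected with ampicillin via the β-lactamase gene. The catalogue lists it simply as a mammalian expression vector, but the feature table of the 9,137 nt sequence shows the full set of lentiviral transfer elements: LTRs flanking the cassette (both annotated as truncated), the Ψ packaging signal with a partial gag fragment, the Rev response element for Rev-dependent nuclear export of the genomic RNA, and the cPPT/CTS that aids nuclear import of the reverse-transcribed genome. Residual nef, Rev and lac-region fragments are backbone remnants rather than functional genes.

The payload is driven by the tight TRE promoter (PTight), seven tet operator repeats upstream of a minimal CMV promoter. PAX2 transcription should therefore depend on a tetracycline-controlled transactivator supplied separately, with doxycycline regulating expression. The plasmid does not encode such a transactivator, and the record does not say which system it was paired with. A short FLAG-type epitope fragment is annotated just downstream of the PAX2 open reading frame, suggesting a C-terminal tag carried over from the commercial cDNA clone from which part of the plasmid was derived, though the catalogue does not list a tag. Downstream, a mouse PGK promoter drives puromycin N-acetyltransferase for constitutive selection of transduced cells, followed by a WPRE to enhance transcript stability and expression. The associated publication concerns epigenetic silencing of PAX2 in endometrial carcinogenesis, consistent with its use for inducible PAX2 re-expression.
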