Addgene plasmid #241796: pLVX-Pax2
Purpose: Expresses Pax2 in mammalian cells.
Depositing lab: Diego Castrillon. Depositing organization: University of Texas Southwestern Medical Center. Publication: A distinct mechanism of epigenetic reprogramming silences PAX2 and initiates endometrial carcinogenesis. Sahoo SS, Ramanand SG, Cuevas IC, Gao Y, Lee S, Abbas A, Zhang X, Kumar A, Koduru P, Roy S, Broaddus RR, Bae-Jump VL, Gladden AB, Lea J, Lucas E, Xing C, Kobayashi A, Mani RS, Castrillon DH. J Clin Invest. 2025 Aug 15;135(16):e190989. doi: 10.1172/JCI190989. eCollection 2025 Aug 15. PubMed 40829174.
Backbone
  Vector backbone: pLVX-Tight-Puro
  Backbone manufacturer: Clontech
  Vector type: Mammalian Expression
  Selectable markers: Puromycin
Growth in bacteria
  Bacterial resistance: Ampicillin, 100 μg/mL
  Growth temperature: 37°C
  Growth strain: DH5alpha
  Copy number: High Copy
Gene/Insert
  Gene/Insert name: PAX2
  Species: H. sapiens (human)
  GenBank ID: NM_003987
  Entrez Gene: PAX2 (a.k.a. FSGS7, PAPRS, PAX-2)
  Cloning method: TOPO Cloning
  Sequencing primers: 5′ GGGAATTCGTCGACTGGATC; 3′ GGGAATTCTTAAACCTTATCGTCGTC
Resource information
  A portion of this plasmid was derived from a plasmid made by: OriGene
Terms and licenses: Academic/Nonprofit Terms; Industry Terms: Not Available to Industry
Depositor comments: Please visit https://doi.org/10.1101/2024.12.23.630121 for bioRxiv preprint.
How to cite: pLVX-Pax2 was a gift from Diego Castrillon (Addgene plasmid # 241796 ; http://n2t.net/addgene:241796 ; RRID:Addgene_241796)
