>Addgene plasmid #241796 | pLVX-Pax2 | depositor partial sequence | sequence record 476802 | Pax2 insert sequence
ATGGATATGCACTGCAAAGCAGACCCCTTCTCCGCGATGCACCCAGGGCACGGGGGTGTGAACCAGCTCG
GGGGGGTGTTTGTGAACGGCCGGCCCCTACCCGACGTGGTGAGGCAGCGCATCGTGGAGCTGGCCCACCA
GGGTGTGCGGCCCTGTGACATCTCCCGGCAGCTGCGGGTCAGCCACGGCTGTGTCAGCAAAATCCTGGGC
AGGTACTACGAGACCGGCAGCATCAAGCCGGGTGTGATCGGTGGCTCCAAGCCCAAAGTGGCGACGCCCA
AAGTGGTGGACAAGATTGCTGAATACAAACGACAGAACCCGACTATGTTCGCCTGGGAGATTCGAGACCG
GCTCCTGGCCGAGGGCATCTGTGACAATGACACAGTGCCCAGCGTCTCTTCCATCAACAGAATCATCCGG
ACCAAAGTTCAGCAGCCTTTCCACCCAACGCCGGATGGGGCTGGGACAGGAGTGACCGCCCCTGGCCACA
CCATTGTTCCCAGCACGGCCTCCCCTCCTGTTTCCAGCGCCTCCAATGACCCAGTGGGATCCTACTCCAT
CAATGGGATCCTGGGGATTCCTCGCTCCAATGGTGAGAAGAGGAAACGTGATGAAGTTGAGGTATACACT
GATCCTGCCCACATTAGAGGAGGTGGAGGTTTGCATCTGGTCTGGACTTTAAGAGATGTGTCTGAGGGCT
CAGTCCCCAATGGAGATTCCCAGAGTGGTGTGGACAGTTTGCGGAAGCACTTGCGAGCTGACACCTTCAC
CCAGCAGCAGCTGGAAGCTTTGGATCGGGTCTTTGAGCGTCCTTCCTACCCTGACGTCTTCCAGGCATCA
GAGCACATCAAATCAGAACAGGGGAACGAGTACTCCCTCCCAGCCCTGACCCCTGGGCTTGATGAAGTCA
AGTCGAGTCTATCTGCATCCACCAACCCTGAGCTGGGCAGCAACGTGTCAGGCACACAGACATACCCAGT
TGTGACTGGTCGTGACATGGCGAGCACCACTCTGCCTGGTTACCCCCCTCACGTGCCCCCCACTGGCCAG
GGAAGCTACCCCACCTCCACCCTGGCAGGAATGGTGCCTGGGAGCGAGTTCTCCGGCAACCCGTACAGCC
ACCCCCAGTACACGGCCTACAACGAGGCTTGGAGATTCAGCAACCCCGCCTTACTAAGTTCCCCTTATTA
TTATAGTGCCGCCCCCCGGTCCGCCCCTGCCGCTGCTGCCGCTGCCTATGACCGCCAC
